>Addgene plasmid #112579 | Lentiviral-S-tdTomato | addgene full sequence | sequence record 448137 | Addgene NGS Result
CATGATTACGCCCCGCCCTGCCACTCATCGCAGTACTGTTGTAATTCATTAAGCATTCTGCCGACATGGA
AGCCATCACAAACGGCATGATGAACCTGAATCGCCAGCGGCATCAGCACCTTGTCGCCTTGCGTATAATA
TTTGCCCATGGTGAAAACGGGGGCGAAGAAGTTGTCCATATTGGCCACGTTTAAATCAAAACTGGTGAAA
CTCACCCAGGGATTGGCTGAGACGAAAAACATATTCTCAATAAACCCTTTAGGGAAATAGGCCAGGTTTT
CACCGTAACACGCCACATCTTGCGAATATATGTGTAGAAACTGCCGGAAATCGTCGTGGTATTCACTCCA
GAGCGATGAAAACGTTTCAGTTTGCTCATGGAAAACGGTGTAACAAGGGTGAACACTATCCCATATCACC
AGCTCACCGTCTTTCATTGCCATACGGAACTCCGGATGAGCATTCATCAGGCGGGCAAGAATGTGAATAA
AGGCCGGATAAAACTTGTGCTTATTTTTCTTTACGGTCTTTAAAAAGGCCGTAATATCCAGCTGAACGGT
CTGGTTATAGGTACATTGAGCAACTGACTGAAATGCCTCAAAATGTTCTTTACGATGCCATTGGGATATA
TCAACGGTGGTATATCCAGTGATTTTTTTCTCCATACTCTTCCTTTTTCAATATTATTGAAGCATTTATC
AGGGTTATTGTCTCATGAGCGGATACATATTTGAATGTATTTAGAAAAATAAACAAATAGGGGTTCCGCG
CACATTTCCCCGAAAAGTGCCACCTGACGTCGACGGATCGGGAGATCTCCCGATCCCCTATGGTGCACTC
TCAGTACAATCTGCTCTGATGCCGCATAGTTAAGCCAGTATCTGCTCCCTGCTTGTGTGTTGGAGGTCGC
TGAGTAGTGCGCGAGCAAAATTTAAGCTACAACAAGGCAAGGCTTGACCGACAATTGCATGAAGAATCTG
CTTAGGGTTAGGCGTTTTGCGCTGCTTCGCGATGTACGGGCCAGATATCGCGTTGACATTGATTATTGAC
TAGTTATTAATAGTAATCAATTACGGGGTCATTAGTTCATAGCCCATATATGGAGTTCCGCGTTACATAA
CTTACGGTAAATGGCCCGCCTGGCTGACCGCCCAACGACCCCCGCCCATTGACGTCAATAATGACGTATG
TTCCCATAGTAACGCCAATAGGGACTTTCCATTGACGTCAATGGGTGGAGTATTTACGGTAAACTGCCCA
CTTGGCAGTACATCAAGTGTATCATATGCCAAGTACGCCCCCTATTGACGTCAATGACGGTAAATGGCCC
GCCTGGCATTATGCCCAGTACATGACCTTATGGGACTTTCCTACTTGGCAGTACATCTACGTATTAGTCA
TCGCTATTACCATGGTGATGCGGTTTTGGCAGTACATCAATGGGCGTGGATAGCGGTTTGACTCACGGGG
ATTTCCAAGTCTCCACCCCATTGACGTCAATGGGAGTTTGTTTTGGCACCAAAATCAACGGGACTTTCCA
AAATGTCGTAACAACTCCGCCCCATTGACGCAAATGGGCGGTAGGCGTGTACGGTGGGAGGTCTATATAA
GCAGCGCGTTTTGCCTGTACTGGGTCTCTCTGGTTAGACCAGATCTGAGCCTGGGAGCTCTCTGGCTAAC
TAGGGAACCCACTGCTTAAGCCTCAATAAAGCTTGCCTTGAGTGCTTCAAGTAGTGTGTGCCCGTCTGTT
GTGTGACTCTGGTAACTAGAGATCCCTCAGACCCTTTTAGTCAGTGTGGAAAATCTCTAGCAGTGGCGCC
CGAACAGGGACTTGAAAGCGAAAGGGAAACCAGAGGAGCTCTCTCGACGCAGGACTCGGCTTGCTGAAGC
GCGCACGGCAAGAGGCGAGGGGCGGCGACTGGTGAGTACGCCAAAAATTTTGACTAGCGGAGGCTAGAAG
GAGAGAGATGGGTGCGAGAGCGTCAGTATTAAGCGGGGGAGAATTAGATCGCGATGGGAAAAAATTCGGT
TAAGGCCAGGGGGAAAGAAAAAATATAAATTAAAACATATAGTATGGGCAAGCAGGGAGCTAGAACGATT
CGCAGTTAATCCTGGCCTGTTAGAAACATCAGAAGGCTGTAGACAAATACTGGGACAGCTACAACCATCC
CTTCAGACAGGATCAGAAGAACTTAGATCATTATATAATACAGTAGCAACCCTCTATTGTGTGCATCAAA
GGATAGAGATAAAAGACACCAAGGAAGCTTTAGACAAGATAGAGGAAGAGCAAAACAAAAGTAAGACCAC
CGCACAGCAAGCGGCCGGCCGCTGATCTTCAGACCTGGAGGAGGAGATATGAGGGACAATTGGAGAAGTG
AATTATATAAATATAAAGTAGTAAAAATTGAACCATTAGGAGTAGCACCCACCAAGGCAAAGAGAAGAGT
GGTGCAGAGAGAAAAAAGAGCAGTGGGAATAGGAGCTTTGTTCCTTGGGTTCTTGGGAGCAGCAGGAAGC
ACTATGGGCGCAGCGTCAATGACGCTGACGGTACAGGCCAGACAATTATTGTCTGGTATAGTGCAGCAGC
AGAACAATTTGCTGAGGGCTATTGAGGCGCAACAGCATCTGTTGCAACTCACAGTCTGGGGCATCAAGCA
GCTCCAGGCAAGAATCCTGGCTGTGGAAAGATACCTAAAGGATCAACAGCTCCTGGGGATTTGGGGTTGC
TCTGGAAAACTCATTTGCACCACTGCTGTGCCTTGGAATGCTAGTTGGAGTAATAAATCTCTGGAACAGA
TTTGGAATCACACGACCTGGATGGAGTGGGACAGAGAAATTAACAATTACACAAGCTTAATACACTCCTT
AATTGAAGAATCGCAAAACCAGCAAGAAAAGAATGAACAAGAATTATTGGAATTAGATAAATGGGCAAGT
TTGTGGAATTGGTTTAACATAACAAATTGGCTGTGGTATATAAAATTATTCATAATGATAGTAGGAGGCT
TGGTAGGTTTAAGAATAGTTTTTGCTGTACTTTCTATAGTGAATAGAGTTAGGCAGGGATATTCACCATT
ATCGTTTCAGACCCACCTCCCAACCCCGAGGGGACCCGACAGGCCCGAAGGAATAGAAGAAGAAGGTGGA
GAGAGAGACAGAGACAGATCCATTCGATTAGTGAACGGATCGGCACTGCGTGCGCCAATTCTGCAGACAA
ATGGCAGTATTCATCCACAATTTTAAAAGAAAAGGGGGGATTGGGGGGTACAGTGCAGGGGAAAGAATAG
TAGACATAATAGCAACAGACATACAAACTAAAGAATTACAAAAACAAATTACAAAAATTCAAAATTTTCG
GGTTTATTACAGGGACAGCAGAGATCCAGTTTGGTTAGTACCGGGCCCGCTCTAGACATGTCCAATATGA
CCGCCATGTTGACATTGATTATTGACTAGTTATTAATAGTAATCAATTACGGGGTCATTAGTTCATAGCC
CATATATGGAGTTCCGCGTTACATAACTTACGGTAAATGGCCCGCCTGGCTGACCGCCCAACGACCCCCG
CCCATTGACGTCAATAATGACGTATGTTCCCATAGTAACGCCAATAGGGACTTTCCATTGACGTCAATGG
GTGGAGTATTTACGGTAAACTGCCCACTTGGCAGTACATCAAGTGTATCATATGCCAAGTACGCCCCCTA
TTGACGTCAATGACGGTAAATGGCCCGCCTGGCATTATGCCCAGTACATGACCTTATGGGACTTTCCTAC
TTGGCAGTACATCTACGTATTAGTCATCGCTATTACCATGGTGATGCGGTTTTGGCAGTACATCAATGGG
CGTGGATAGCGGTTTGACTCACGGGGATTTCCAAGTCTCCACCCCATTGACGTCAATGGGAGTTTGTTTT
GGCACCAAAATCAACGGGACTTTCCAAAATGTCGTAATAACCCCGCCCCGTTGACGCAAATGGGCGGTAG
GCGTGTACGGTGGGAGGTCTATATAAGCAGAGCTCGTTTAGTGAACCGTCAGAATTTTGTAATACGACTC
ACTATAGGGCGGCCGGGAATTCGTCGACTGGATCCGGTACCGAGGAGATCTGCCGCCGCGATCGCCGGCG
CGCCAGATCTCAAGCTTAACTAGCTAGCGGACCGACGCGTGCCACCATGCCCCCGAAGAAAAAGCGGAAG
GTCCAAGGAGGCGGGGGCATGGTGAGCAAGGGCGAGGAGGTCATCAAAGAGTTCATGCGCTTCAAGGTGC
GCATGGAGGGCTCCATGAACGGCCACGAGTTCGAGATCGAGGGCGAGGGCGAGGGCCGCCCCTACGAGGG
CACCCAGACCGCCAAGCTGAAGGTGACCAAGGGCGGCCCCCTGCCCTTCGCCTGGGACATCCTGTCCCCC
CAGTTCATGTACGGCTCCAAGGCGTACGTGAAGCACCCCGCCGACATCCCCGATTACAAGAAGCTGTCCT
TCCCCGAGGGCTTCAAGTGGGAGCGCGTGATGAACTTCGAGGACGGCGGTCTGGTGACCGTGACCCAGGA
CTCCTCCCTGCAGGACGGCACGCTGATCTACAAGGTGAAGATGCGCGGCACCAACTTCCCCCCCGACGGC
CCCGTAATGCAGAAGAAGACCATGGGCTGGGAGGCCTCCACCGAGCGCCTGTACCCCCGCGACGGCGTGC
TGAAGGGCGAGATCCACCAGGCCCTGAAGCTGAAGGACGGCGGCCACTACCTGGTGGAGTTCAAGACCAT
CTACATGGCCAAGAAGCCCGTGCAACTGCCCGGCTACTACTACGTGGACACCAAGCTGGACATCACCTCC
CACAACGAGGACTACACCATCGTGGAACAGTACGAGCGCTCCGAGGGCCGCCACCACCTGTTCCTGGGGC
ATGGCACCGGCAGCACCGGCAGCGGCAGCTCCGGCACCGCCTCCTCCGAGGACAACAACATGGCCGTCAT
CAAAGAGTTCATGCGCTTCAAGGTGCGCATGGAGGGCTCCATGAACGGCCACGAGTTCGAGATCGAGGGC
GAGGGCGAGGGCCGCCCCTACGAGGGCACCCAGACCGCCAAGCTGAAGGTGACCAAGGGCGGCCCCCTGC
CCTTCGCCTGGGACATCCTGTCCCCCCAGTTCATGTACGGCTCCAAGGCGTACGTGAAGCACCCCGCCGA
CATCCCCGATTACAAGAAGCTGTCCTTCCCCGAGGGCTTCAAGTGGGAGCGCGTGATGAACTTCGAGGAC
GGCGGTCTGGTGACCGTGACCCAGGACTCCTCCCTGCAGGACGGCACGCTGATCTACAAGGTGAAGATGC
GCGGCACCAACTTCCCCCCCGACGGCCCCGTAATGCAGAAGAAGACCATGGGCTGGGAGGCCTCCACCGA
GCGCCTGTACCCCCGCGACGGCGTGCTGAAGGGCGAGATCCACCAGGCCCTGAAGCTGAAGGACGGCGGC
CACTACCTGGTGGAGTTCAAGACCATCTACATGGCCAAGAAGCCCGTGCAACTGCCCGGCTACTACTACG
TGGACACCAAGCTGGACATCACCTCCCACAACGAGGACTACACCATCGTGGAACAGTACGAGCGCTCCGA
GGGCCGCCACCACCTGTTCCTGTACGGCATGGACGAGCTGTACAAGCTACAGCTACCGCCGCTGGAAAGA
CTGACTCTGCTCGAGCAGAAACTCATCTCAGAAGAGGATCTGGCAGCAAATGATATCCTGGATTACAAGG
ATGACGACGATAAGGTTTAAACGGCCGGCCGCGGTCTGTACAAGTAGGATTCGTCGAGGGACCTAATAAC
TTCGTATAGCATACATTATACGAAGTTATACATGTTTAAGGGTTCCGGTTCCACTAGGTACAATTCGATA
TCAAGCTTATCGATAATCAACCTCTGGATTACAAAATTTGTGAAAGATTGACTGGTATTCTTAACTATGT
TGCTCCTTTTACGCTATGTGGATACGCTGCTTTAATGCCTTTGTATCATGCTATTGCTTCCCGTATGGCT
TTCATTTTCTCCTCCTTGTATAAATCCTGGTTGCTGTCTCTTTATGAGGAGTTGTGGCCCGTTGTCAGGC
AACGTGGCGTGGTGTGCACTGTGTTTGCTGACGCAACCCCCACTGGTTGGGGCATTGCCACCACCTGTCA
GCTCCTTTCCGGGACTTTCGCTTTCCCCCTCCCTATTGCCACGGCGGAACTCATCGCCGCCTGCCTTGCC
CGCTGCTGGACAGGGGCTCGGCTGTTGGGCACTGACAATTCCGTGGTGTTGTCGGGGAAATCATCGTCCT
TTCCTTGGCTGCTCGCCTGTGTTGCCACCTGGATTCTGCGCGGGACGTCCTTCTGCTACGTCCCTTCGGC
CCTCAATCCAGCGGACCTTCCTTCCCGCGGCCTGCTGCCGGCTCTGCGGCCTCTTCCGCGTCTTCGCCTT
CGCCCTCAGACGAGTCGGATCTCCCTTTGGGCCGCCTCCCCGCATCGATACCGTCGACCTCGATCGAGAC
CTAGAAAAACATGGAGCAATCACAAGTAGCAATACAGCAGCTACCAATGCTGATTGTGCCTGGCTAGAAG
CACAAGAGGAGGAGGAGGTGGGTTTTCCAGTCACACCTCAGGTACCTTTAAGACCAATGACTTACAAGGC
AGCTGTAGATCTTAGCCACTTTTTAAAAGAAAAGGGGGGACTGGAAGGGCTAATTCACTCCCAACGAAGA
CAAGATATCCTTGATCTGTGGATCTACCACACACAAGGCTACTTCCCTGATTGGCAGAACTACACACCAG
GGCCAGGGATCAGATATCCACTGACCTTTGGATGGTGCTACAAGCTAGTACCAGTTGAGCAAGAGAAGGT
AGAAGAAGCCAATGAAGGAGAGAACACCCGCTTGTTACACCCTGTGAGCCTGCATGGGATGGATGACCCG
GAGAGAGAAGTATTAGAGTGGAGGTTTGACAGCCGCCTAGCATTTCATCACATGGCCCGAGAGCTGCATC
CGGACTGTACTGGGTCTCTCTGGTTAGACCAGATCTGAGCCTGGGAGCTCTCTGGCTAACTAGGGAACCC
ACTGCTTAAGCCTCAATAAAGCTTGCCTTGAGTGCTTCAAGTAGTGTGTGCCCGTCTGTTGTGTGACTCT
GGTAACTAGAGATCCCTCAGACCCTTTTAGTCAGTGTGGAAAATCTCTAGCAGCATGTGAGCAAAAGGCC
AGCAAAAGGCCAGGAACCGTAAAAAGGCCGCGTTGCTGGCGTTTTTCCATAGGCTCCGCCCCCCTGACGA
GCATCACAAAAATCGACGCTCAAGTCAGAGGTGGCGAAACCCGACAGGACTATAAAGATACCAGGCGTTT
CCCCCTGGAAGCTCCCTCGTGCGCTCTCCTGTTCCGACCCTGCCGCTTACCGGATACCTGTCCGCCTTTC
TCCCTTCGGGAAGCGTGGCGCTTTCTCATAGCTCACGCTGTAGGTATCTCAGTTCGGTGTAGGTCGTTCG
CTCCAAGCTGGGCTGTGTGCACGAACCCCCCGTTCAGCCCGACCGCTGCGCCTTATCCGGTAACTATCGT
CTTGAGTCCAACCCGGTAAGACACGACTTATCGCCACTGGCAGCAGCCACTGGTAACAGGATTAGCAGAG
CGAGGTATGTAGGCGGTGCTACAGAGTTCTTGAAGTGGTGGCCTAACTACGGCTACACTAGAAGAACAGT
ATTTGGTATCTGCGCTCTGCTGAAGCCAGTTACCTTCGGAAAAAGAGTTGGTAGCTCTTGATCCGGCAAA
CAAACCACCGCTGGTAGCGGTGGTTTTTTTGTTTGCAAGCAGCAGATTACGCGCAGAAAAAAAGGATCTC
AAGAAGATCCTTTGATCTTTTCTACGGGGTCTGACGCTCAGTGGAACGAAAACTCACGTTAAGGGATTTT
GGT
Features (pLannotate 1.2.2; 24 found; start..end, strand, type, name):
      9..665     -  CDS            cat: CAT_ECOLX - Experimental evidence at protein level: Swiss-Prot protein existence level 1. This enzyme is an effector of chloramphenicol resistance in bacteria. From Escherichia coli. This protein is used as a marker in many commonly used cloning vectors, such as pACYC184.
    666..770     -  promoter       AmpR promoter: bla
    829..881     -  misc_feature   bom (fragment): basis of mobility region from pBR322
   1035..1414    +  enhancer       CMV enhancer: human cytomegalovirus immediate early enhancer
   1415..1614    +  promoter       CMV promoter: human cytomegalovirus (CMV) immediate early promoter
   1632..1812    +  LTR            5' LTR (truncated): truncated 5' long terminal repeat (LTR) from HIV-1
   1859..1984    +  misc_feature   HIV-1 Ψ: packaging signal of human immunodeficiency virus type 1
   1968..2306    +  CDS            HIV-1 gag (fragment): gag protein from human immunodeficiency virus 1; gag
   2481..2714    +  misc_feature   RRE: The Rev response element (RRE) of HIV-1 allows for Rev-dependent mRNA export from the nucleus to the cytoplasm.
   3091..3191    +  CDS            Rev (fragment): human immunodeficiency virus 1 (HIV-1) Rev protein; rev; enhances nuclear export of unspliced and incompletely spliced viral mRNAs
   3241..3358    +  misc_feature   cPPT/CTS: central polypurine tract and central termination sequence of HIV-1
   3441..3820    +  enhancer       CMV enhancer: human cytomegalovirus immediate early enhancer
   3893..3910    -  promoter       CMV promoter (fragment): human cytomegalovirus (CMV) immediate early promoter
   3925..4024    +  promoter       CMVd1 promoter: truncated human cytomegalovirus (CMV) immediate early promoter that yields slightly reduced expression relative to the full-length promoter
   4050..4068    +  promoter       T7 promoter: promoter for bacteriophage T7 RNA polymerase
   4219..5646    +  CDS            tdTomato: tdTomato is a basic (constitutively fluorescent) orange fluorescent protein published in 2004, derived from Discosoma sp.. It is reported to be a somewhat slowly-maturing tandem dimer with low acid sensitivity.
   5731..5755    +  CDS            3xFLAG (fragment): three tandem FLAG® epitope tags
   5806..5839    +  protein_bind   loxP: Cre-mediated recombination occurs in the 8-bp core sequence (GCATACAT). Cre recombinase
   5872..5895    +  misc_feature   MCS (fragment): pBluescript multiple cloning site
   5895..6483    +  misc_feature   WPRE: woodchuck hepatitis virus posttranscriptional regulatory element
   6484..6503    +  misc_feature   MCS (fragment): pBluescript multiple cloning site
   6505..7005    +  CDS            nef (fragment): NEF_HV1LA - Experimental evidence at protein level: Swiss-Prot protein existence level 1. Extracellular Nef protein targets CD4(+) T-lymphocytes for apoptosis by interacting with CXCR4 surface receptors. From Human immunodeficiency virus type 1 group M subtype B (isolate Lai) (HIV-1).
   7012..7192    +  LTR            5' LTR (truncated): truncated 5' long terminal repeat (LTR) from HIV-1
   7254..7842    -  rep_origin     ori: high-copy-number ColE1/pMB1/pBR322/pUC origin of replication
