>Addgene plasmid #112579 | Lentiviral-S-tdTomato Sequencing Result | analyzer sequence | sequence record 216861
GGGTCTCTCTGGTTAGACCAGATCTGAGCCTGGGAGCTCTCTGGCTAACTAGGGAACCCACTGCTTAAGC
CTCAATAAAGCTTGCCTTGAGTGCTTCAAGTAGTGTGTGCCCGTCTGTTGTGTGACTCTGGTAACTAGAG
ATCCCTCAGACCCTTTTAGTCAGTGTGGAAAATCTCTAGCAGTGGCGCCCGAACAGGGACTTGAAAGCGA
AAGGGAAACCAGAGGAGCTCTCTCGACGCAGGACTCGGCTTGCTGAAGCGCGCACGGCAAGAGGCGAGGG
GCGGCGACTGGTGAGTACGCCAAAAATTTTGACTAGCGGAGGCTAGAAGGAGAGAGATGGGTGCGAGAGC
GTCAGTATTAAGCGGGGGAGAATTAGATCGCGATGGGAAAAAATTCGGTTAAGGCCAGGGGGAAAGAAAA
AATATAAATTAAAACATATAGTATGGGCAAGCAGGGAGCTAGAACGATTCGCAGTTAATCCTGGCCTGTT
AGAAACATCAGAAGGCTGTAGACAAATACTGGGACAGCTACAACCATCCCTTCAGACAGGATCAGAAGAA
CTTAGATCATTATATAATACAGTAGCAACCCTCTATTGTGTGCATCAAAGGATAGAGATAAAAGACACCA
AGGAAGCTTTAGACAAGATAGAGGAAGAGCAAAACAAAAGTAAGACCACCGCACAGCAAGCGGCCGGCCG
CTGATCTTCAGACCTGGAGGAGGAGATATGAGGGACAATTGGAGAAGTGAATTATATAAATATAAAGTAG
TAAAAATTGAACCATTAGGAGTAGCACCCACCAAGGCAAAGAGAAGAGTGGTGCAGAGAGAAAAAAGAGC
AGTGGGAATAGGAGCTTTGTTCCTTGGGTTCTTGGGAGCAGCAGGAAGCACTATGGGCGCAGCGTCAATG
ACGCTGACGGTACAGGCCAGACAATTATTGTCTGGTATAGTGCAGCAGCAGAACAATTTGCTGAGGGCTA
TTGAGGCGCAACAGCATCTGTTGCAACTCACAGTCTGGGGCATCAAGCAGCTCCAGGCAAGAATCCTGGC
TGTGGAAAGATACCTAAAGGATCAACAGCTCCTGGGGATTTGGGGTTGCTCTGGAAAACTCATTTGCACC
ACTGCTGTGCCTTGGAATGCTAGTTGGAGTAATAAATCTCTGGAACAGATTTGGAATCACACGACCTGGA
TGGAGTGGGACAGAGAAATTAACAATTACACAAGCTTAATACACTCCTTAATTGAAGAATCGCAAAACCA
GCAAGAAAAGAATGAACAAGAATTATTGGAATTAGATAAATGGGCAAGTTTGTGGAATTGGTTTAACATA
ACAAATTGGCTGTGGTATATAAAATTATTCATAATGATAGTAGGAGGCTTGGTAGGTTTAAGAATAGTTT
TTGCTGTACTTTCTATAGTGAATAGAGTTAGGCAGGGATATTCACCATTATCGTTTCAGACCCACCTCCC
AACCCCGAGGGGACCCGACAGGCCCGAAGGAATAGAAGAAGAAGGTGGAGAGAGAGACAGAGACAGATCC
ATTCGATTAGTGAACGGATCGGCACTGCGTGCGCCAATTCTGCAGACAAATGGCAGTATTCATCCACAAT
TTTAAAAGAAAAGGGGGGATTGGGGGGTACAGTGCAGGGGAAAGAATAGTAGACATAATAGCAACAGACA
TACAAACTAAAGAATTACAAAAACAAATTACAAAAATTCAAAATTTTCGGGTTTATTACAGGGACAGCAG
AGATCCAGTTTGGTTAGTACCGGGCCCGCTCTAGACATGTCCAATATGACCGCCATGTTGACATTGATTA
TTGACTAGTTATTAATAGTAATCAATTACGGGGTCATTAGTTCATAGCCCATATATGGAGTTCCGCGTTA
CATAACTTACGGTAAATGGCCCGCCTGGCTGACCGCCCAACGACCCCCGCCCATTGACGTCAATAATGAC
GTATGTTCCCATAGTAACGCCAATAGGGACTTTCCATTGACGTCAATGGGTGGAGTATTTACGGTAAACT
GCCCACTTGGCAGTACATCAAGTGTATCATATGCCAAGTCCGCCCCCTATTGACGTCAATGACGGTAAAT
GGCCCGCCTGGCATTATGCCCAGTACATGACCTTACGGGACTTTCCTACTTGGCAGTACATCTACGTATT
AGTCATCGCTATTACCATGGTGATGCGGTTTTGGCAGTACACCAATGGGCGTGGATAGCGGTTTGACTCA
CGGGGATTTCCAAGTCTCCACCCCATTGACGTCAATGGGAGTTTGTTTTGGCACCAAAATCAACGGGACT
TTCCAAAATGTCGTAATAACCCCGCCCCGTTGACGCAAATGGGCGGTAGGCGTGTACGGTGGGAGGTCTA
TATAAGCAGAGCTCGTTTAGTGAACCGTCAGAATTTTGTAATACGACTCACTATAGGGCGGCCGGGAATT
CGTCGACTGGATCCGGTACCGAGGAGATCTGCCGCCGCGATCGCCGGCGCGCCAGATCTCAAGCTTAACT
AGCTAGCGGACCGACGCGTGCCACCATGCCCCCGAAGAAAAAGCGGAAGGTCCAAGGAGGCGGGGGCATG
GTGAGCAAGGGCGAGGAGGTCATCAAAGAGTTCATGCGCTTCAAGGTGCGCATGGAGGGCTCCATGAACG
GCCACGAGTTCGAGATCGAGGGCGAGGGCGAGGGCCGCCCCTACGAGGGCACCCAGACCGCCAAGCTGAA
GGTGACCAAGGGCGGCCCCCTGCCCTTCGCCTGGGACATCCTGTCCCCCCAGTTCATGTACGGCTCCAAG
GCGTACGTGAAGCACCCCGCCGACATCCCCGATTACAAGAAGCTGTCCTTCCCCGAGGGCTTCAAGTGGG
AGCGCGTGATGAACTTCGAGGACGGCGGTCTGGTGACCGTGACCCAGGACTCCTCCCTGCAGGACGGCAC
GCTGATCTACAAGGTGAAGATGCGCGGCACCAACTTCCCCCCCGACGGCCCCGTAATGCAGAAGAAGACC
ATGGGCTGGGAGGCCTCCACCGAGCGCCTGTACCCCCGCGACGGCGTGCTGAAGGGCGAGATCCACCAGG
CCCTGAAGCTGAAGGACGGCGGCCACTACCTGGTGGAGTTCAAGACCATCTACATGGCCAAGAAGCCCGT
GCAACTGCCCGGCTACTACTACGTGGACACCAAGCTGGACATCACCTCCCACAACGAGGACTACACCATC
GTGGAACAGTACGAGCGCTCCGAGGGCCGCCACCACCTGTTCCTGGGGCATGGCACCGGCAGCACCGGCA
GCGGCAGCTCCGGCACCGCCTCCTCCGAGGACAACAACATGGCCGTCATCAAAGAGTTCATGCGCTTCAA
GGTGCGCATGGAGGGCTCCATGAACGGCCACGAGTTCGAGATCGAGGGCGAGGGCGAGGGCCGCCCCTAC
GAGGGCACCCAGACCGCCAAGCTGAAGGTGACCAAGGGCGGCCCCCTGCCCTTCGCCTGGGACATCCTGT
CCCCCCAGTTCATGTACGGCTCCAAGGCGTACGTGAAGCACCCCGCCGACATCCCCGATTACAAGAAGCT
GTCCTTCCCCGAGGGCTTCAAGTGGGAGCGCGTGATGAACTTCGAGGACGGCGGTCTGGTGACCGTGACC
CAGGACTCCTCCCTGCAGGACGGCACGCTGATCTACAAGGTGAAGATGCGCGGCACCAACTTCCCCCCCG
ACGGCCCCGTAATGCAGAAGAAGACCATGGGCTGGGAGGCCTCCACCGAGCGCCTGTACCCCCGCGACGG
CGTGCTGAAGGGCGAGATCCACCAGGCCCTGAAGCTGAAGGACGGCGGCCACTACCTGGTGGAGTTCAAG
ACCATCTACATGGCCAAGAAGCCCGTGCAACTGCCCGGCTACTACTACGTGGACACCAAGCTGGACATCA
CCTCCCACAACGAGGACTACACCATCGTGGAACAGTACGAGCGCTCCGAGGGCCGCCACCACCTGTTCCT
GTACGGCATGGACGAGCTGTACAAGCTACAGCTACCGCCGCTGGAAAGACTGACTCTGCTCGAGCAGAAA
CTCATCTCAGAAGAGGATCTGGCAGCAAATGATATCCTGGATTACAAGGATGACGACGATAAGGTTTAAA
CGGCCGGCCGCGGTCTGTACAAGTAGGATTCGTCGAGGGACCTAATAACTTCGTATAGCATACATTATAC
GAAGTTATACATGTTTAAGGGTTCCGGTTCCACTAGGTACAATTCGATATCAAGCTTATCGATAATCAAC
CTCTGGATTACAAAATTTGTGAAAGATTGACTGGTATTCTTAACTATGTTGCTCCTTTTACGCTATGTGG
ATACGCTGCTTTAATGCCTTTGTATCATGCTATTGCTTCCCGTATGGCTTTCATTTTCTCCTCCTTGTAT
AAATCCTGGTTGCTGTCTCTTTATGAGGAGTTGTGGCCCGTTGTCAGGCAACGTGGCGTGGTGTGCACTG
TGTTTGCTGACGCAACCCCCACTGGTTGGGGCATTGCCACCACCTGTCAGCTCCTTTCCGGGACTTTCGC
TTTCCCCCTCCCTATTGCCACGGCGGAACTCATCGCCGCCTGCCTTGCCCGCTGCTGGACAGGGGCTCGG
CTGTTGGGCACTGACAATTCCGTGGTGTTGTCGGGGAAATCATCGTCCTTTCCTTGGCTGCTCGCCTGTG
TTGCCACCTGGATTCTGCGCGGGACGTCCTTCTGCTACGTCCCTTCGGCCCTCAATCCAGCGGACCTTCC
TTCCCGCGGCCTGCTGCCGGCTCTGCGGCCTCTTCCGCGTCTTCGCCTTCGCCCTCAGACGAGTCGGATC
TCCCTTTGGGCCGCCTCCCCGCATCGATACCGTCGACCTCGATCGAGACCTAGAAAAACATGGAGCAATC
ACAAGTAGCAATACAGCAGCTACCAATGCTGATTGTGCCTGGCTAGAAGCACAAGAGGAGGAGGAGGTGG
GTTTTCCAGTCACACCTCAGGTACCTTTAAGACCAATGACTTACAAGGCAGCTGTAGATCTTAGCCACTT
TTTAAAAGAAAAGGGGGGACTGGAAGGGCTAATTCACTCCCAACGAAGACAAGATATCCTTGATCTGTGG
ATCTACCACACACAAGGCTACTTCCCTGATTGGCAGAACTACACACCAGGGCCAGGGATCAGATATCCAC
TGACCTTTGGATGGTGCTACAAGCTAGTACCAGTTGAGCAAGAGAAGGTAGAAGAAGCCAATGAAGGAGA
GAACACCCGCTTGTTACACCCTGTGAGCCTGCATGGGATGGATGACCCGGAGAGAGAAGTATTAGAGTGG
AGGTTTGACAGCCGCCTAGCATTTCATCACATGGCCCGAGAGCTGCATCCGGACTGTACTGGGTCTCTCT
GGTTAGACCAGATCTGAGCCTGGGAGCTCTCTGGCTAACTAGGGAACCCACTGCTTAAGCCTCAATAAAG
CTTGCCTTGAGTGCTTCAAGTAGTGTGTGCCCGTCTGTTGTGTGACTCTGGTAACTAGAGATCCCTCAGA
CCCTTTTAGTCAGTGTGGAAAATCTCTAGCAGCATGTGAGCAAAAGGCCAGCAAAAGGCCAGGAACCGTA
AAAAGGCCGCGTTGCTGGCGTTTTTCCATAGGCTCCGCCCCCCTGACGAGCATCACAAAAATCGACGCTC
AAGTCAGAGGTGGCGAAACCCGACAGGACTATAAAGATACCAGGCGTTTCCCCCTGGAAGCTCCCTCGTG
CGCTCTCCTGTTCCGACCCTGCCGCTTACCGGATACCTGTCCGCCTTTCTCCCTTCGGGAAGCGTGGCGC
TTTCTCATAGCTCACGCTGTAGGTATCTCAGTTCGGTGTAGGTCGTTCGCTCCAAGCTGGGCTGTGTGCA
CGAACCCCCCGTTCAGCCCGACCGCTGCGCCTTATCCGGTAACTATCGTCTTGAGTCCAACCCGGTAAGA
CACGACTTATCGCCACTGGCAGCAGCCACTGGTAACAGGATTAGCAGAGCGAGGTATGTAGGCGGTGCTA
CAGAGTTCTTGAAGTGGTGGCCTAACTACGGCTACACTAGAAGAACAGTATTTGGTATCTGCGCTCTGCT
GAAGCCAGTTACCTTCGGAAAAAGAGTTGGTAGCTCTTGATCCGGCAAACAAACCACCGCTGGTAGCGGT
GGTTTTTTTGTTTGCAAGCAGCAGATTACGCGCAGAAAAAAAGGATCTCAAGAAGATCCTTTGATCTTTT
CTACGGGGTCTGACGCTCAGTGGAACGAAAACTCACGTTAAGGGATTTTGGTCATGATTACGCCCCGCCC
TGCCACTCATCGCAGTACTGTTGTAATTCATTAAGCATTCTGCCGACATGGAAGCCATCACAAACGGCAT
GATGAACCTGAATCGCCAGCGGCATCAGCACCTTGTCGCCTTGCGTATAATATTTGCCCATGGTGAAAAC
GGGGGCGAAGAAGTTGTCCATATTGGCCACGTTTAAATCAAAACTGGTGAAACTCACCCAGGGATTGGCT
GAGACGAAAAACATATTCTCAATAAACCCTTTAGGGAAATAGGCCAGGTTTTCACCGTAACACGCCACAT
CTTGCGAATATATGTGTAGAAACTGCCGGAAATCGTCGTGGTATTCACTCCAGAGCGATGAAAACGTTTC
AGTTTGCTCATGGAAAACGGTGTAACAAGGGTGAACACTATCCCATATCACCAGCTCACCGTCTTTCATT
GCCATACGGAACTCCGGATGAGCATTCATCAGGCGGGCAAGAATGTGAATAAAGGCCGGATAAAACTTGT
GCTTATTTTTCTTTACGGTCTTTAAAAAGGCCGTAATATCCAGCTGAACGGTCTGGTTATAGGTACATTG
AGCAACTGACTGAAATGCCTCAAAATGTTCTTTACGATGCCATTGGGATATATCAACGGTGGTATATCCA
GTGATTTTTTTCTCCATACTCTTCCTTTTTCAATATTATTGAAGCATTTATCAGGGTTATTGTCTCATGA
GCGGATACATATTTGAATGTATTTAGAAAAATAAACAAATAGGGGTTCCGCGCACATTTCCCCGAAAAGT
GCCACCTGACGTCGACGGATCGGGAGATCTCCCGATCCCCTATGGTGCACTCTCAGTACAATCTGCTCTG
ATGCCGCATAGTTAAGCCAGTATCTGCTCCCTGCTTGTGTGTTGGAGGTCGCTGAGTAGTGCGCGAGCAA
AATTTAAGCTACAACAAGGCAAGGCTTGACCGACAATTGCATGAAGAATCTGCTTAGGGTTAGGCGTTTT
GCGCTGCTTCGCGATGTACGGGCCAGATATCGCGTTGACATTGATTATTGACTAGTTATTAATAGTAATC
AATTACGGGGTCATTAGTTCATAGCCCATATATGGAGTTCCGCGTTACATAACTTACGGTAAATGGCCCG
CCTGGCTGACCGCCCAACGACCCCCGCCCATTGACGTCAATAATGACGTATGTTCCCATAGTAACGCCAA
TAGGGACTTTCCATTGACGTCAATGGGTGGAGTATTTACGGTAAACTGCCCACTTGGCAGTACATCAAGT
GTATCATATGCCAAGTACGCCCCCTATTGACGTCAATGACGGTAAATGGCCCGCCTGGCATTATGCCCAG
TACATGACCTTATGGGACTTTCCTACTTGGCAGTACATCTACGTATTAGTCATCGCTATTACCATGGTGA
TGCGGTTTTGGCAGTACATCAATGGGCGTGGATAGCGGTTTGACTCACGGGGATTTCCAAGTCTCCACCC
CATTGACGTCAATGGGAGTTTGTTTTGGCACCAAAATCAACGGGACTTTCCAAAATGTCGTAACAACTCC
GCCCCATTGACGCAAATGGGCGGTAGGCGTGTACGGTGGGAGGTCTATATAAGCAGCGCGTTTTGCCTGT
ACT
Features (pLannotate 1.2.2; 23 found; start..end, strand, type, name):
      1..181     +  LTR            5' LTR (truncated): truncated 5' long terminal repeat (LTR) from HIV-1
    228..353     +  misc_feature   HIV-1 Ψ: packaging signal of human immunodeficiency virus type 1
    337..675     +  CDS            HIV-1 gag (fragment): gag protein from human immunodeficiency virus 1; gag
    850..1083    +  misc_feature   RRE: The Rev response element (RRE) of HIV-1 allows for Rev-dependent mRNA export from the nucleus to the cytoplasm.
   1460..1560    +  CDS            Rev (fragment): human immunodeficiency virus 1 (HIV-1) Rev protein; rev; enhances nuclear export of unspliced and incompletely spliced viral mRNAs
   1610..1727    +  misc_feature   cPPT/CTS: central polypurine tract and central termination sequence of HIV-1
   1810..2189    +  enhancer       CMV enhancer: human cytomegalovirus immediate early enhancer
   2191..2390    +  promoter       CMV promoter: human cytomegalovirus (CMV) immediate early promoter
   2419..2437    +  promoter       T7 promoter: promoter for bacteriophage T7 RNA polymerase
   2588..4015    +  CDS            tdTomato: tdTomato is a basic (constitutively fluorescent) orange fluorescent protein published in 2004, derived from Discosoma sp.. It is reported to be a somewhat slowly-maturing tandem dimer with low acid sensitivity.
   4100..4124    +  CDS            3xFLAG (fragment): three tandem FLAG® epitope tags
   4175..4208    +  protein_bind   loxP: Cre-mediated recombination occurs in the 8-bp core sequence (GCATACAT). Cre recombinase
   4241..4264    +  misc_feature   MCS (fragment): pBluescript multiple cloning site
   4264..4852    +  misc_feature   WPRE: woodchuck hepatitis virus posttranscriptional regulatory element
   4853..4872    +  misc_feature   MCS (fragment): pBluescript multiple cloning site
   4874..5374    +  CDS            nef (fragment): NEF_HV1LA - Experimental evidence at protein level: Swiss-Prot protein existence level 1. Extracellular Nef protein targets CD4(+) T-lymphocytes for apoptosis by interacting with CXCR4 surface receptors. From Human immunodeficiency virus type 1 group M subtype B (isolate Lai) (HIV-1).
   5381..5561    +  LTR            5' LTR (truncated): truncated 5' long terminal repeat (LTR) from HIV-1
   5623..6211    -  rep_origin     ori: high-copy-number ColE1/pMB1/pBR322/pUC origin of replication
   6291..6947    -  CDS            cat: CAT_ECOLX - Experimental evidence at protein level: Swiss-Prot protein existence level 1. This enzyme is an effector of chloramphenicol resistance in bacteria. From Escherichia coli. This protein is used as a marker in many commonly used cloning vectors, such as pACYC184.
   6948..7052    -  promoter       AmpR promoter: bla
   7111..7163    -  misc_feature   bom (fragment): basis of mobility region from pBR322
   7317..7696    +  enhancer       CMV enhancer: human cytomegalovirus immediate early enhancer
   7697..7896    +  promoter       CMV promoter: human cytomegalovirus (CMV) immediate early promoter
