[The description below was written by a language model from this plasmid's Addgene catalogue record and pLannotate feature annotations shown in this document.]
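Description:
Lentiviral-S-tdTomato is an HIV-1-based lentiviral transfer plasmid built on the commercial pLenti-C-Myc-DDK backbone for expression in mammalian cells. It is maintained in E. coli through a high-copy ColE1/pUC-type origin and selected with chloramphenicol via a cat gene driven by the bla (AmpR) promoter. The catalogue gives a total size of about 7.8 kb, and the two sequenced records, which are the same 7,913-nt circle annotated from different start points, agree with this.

The viral portion begins with a CMV enhancer/promoter fused to a truncated 5' LTR, an arrangement that typically allows Tat-independent production of genomic RNA in packaging cells. This is followed by the Ψ packaging signal with a gag fragment, the Rev response element for nuclear export of unspliced RNA, and the cPPT/CTS. An internal CMV enhancer/promoter (with a T7 promoter just downstream) drives the payload, "Shuttle-tdTomato": the tandem-dimer red-orange fluorescent protein tdTomato carrying an N-terminal nuclear localization sequence and a C-terminal nuclear export sequence. These short signals are listed in the catalogue but are not individually annotated in the feature tables. A FLAG-tag fragment from the backbone lies downstream of tdTomato; the record does not state whether it is in frame with the fusion. A single loxP site, a WPRE to enhance transcript expression, a nef fragment and a truncated 3' LTR complete the cassette. No mammalian selection marker is annotated.

Because the reporter carries both import and export signals, it shuttles between the nucleus and cytoplasm, so its distribution reports on the balance of nucleocytoplasmic transport. The associated publication concerns disruption of such transport by the C9orf72 repeat expansion.
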