Addgene plasmid #112579: Lentiviral-S-tdTomato
Purpose: Expressing Shuttle-tdTomato, or NLS-NES-tagged tdTomato in a Lentiviral vector
Depositing lab: Jeffrey Rothstein. Depositing organization: Johns Hopkins University and School of Medicine. Publication: The C9orf72 repeat expansion disrupts nucleocytoplasmic transport. Zhang K, Donnelly CJ, Haeusler AR, Grima JC, Machamer JB, Steinwald P, Daley EL, Miller SJ, Cunningham KM, Vidensky S, Gupta S, Thomas MA, Hong I, Chiu SL, Huganir RL, Ostrow LW, Matunis MJ, Wang J, Sattler R, Lloyd TE, Rothstein JD. Nature. 2015 Sep 3;525(7567):56-61. doi: 10.1038/nature14973. Epub 2015 Aug 26. PubMed 26308891.
Backbone
  Vector backbone: pLenti-C-Myc-DDK
  Backbone manufacturer: Origene
  Backbone size w/o insert (bp): 6400
  Total vector size (bp): 7800
  Vector type: Mammalian Expression, Lentiviral
Growth in bacteria
  Bacterial resistance: Chloramphenicol, 25 μg/mL
  Growth temperature: 37°C
  Growth strain: NEB Stable
  Copy number: High Copy
Gene/Insert
  Gene/Insert name: NLS-tdTomato-NES (alt name: Shuttle-tdTomato, S-tdTomato)
  Species: Fluorescent protein tdTomato
  Insert size (bp): 1300
  Tag / fusion protein: nuclear localization sequence (N terminal on insert); nuclear export sequence (C terminal on insert)
Resource information
  A portion of this plasmid was derived from a plasmid made by: From Svetlana Vidensky, a technician in the Rothstein lab.
Terms and licenses: Academic/Nonprofit Terms; Industry Terms: Not Available to Industry
How to cite: Lentiviral-S-tdTomato was a gift from Jeffrey Rothstein (Addgene plasmid # 112579 ; http://n2t.net/addgene:112579 ; RRID:Addgene_112579)
